>Addgene plasmid #238993 | pNA-Y | addgene full sequence | sequence record 479403 | Addgene NGS Result
AGTGGATGACGGCCTGAAGCCACACAGTGATATTGATTTGCTGGTTACGGTGACCGTAAGGCTTGATGAA
ACAACGCGGCGAGCTTTGATCAACGACCTTTTGGAAACTTCGGCTTCCCCTGGAGAGAGCGAGATTCTCC
GCGCTGTAGAAGTCACCATTGTTGTGCACGACGACATCATTCCGTGGCGTTATCCAGCTAAGCGCGAACT
GCAATTTGGAGAATGGCAGCGCAATGACATTCTTGCAGGTATCTTCGAGCCAGCCACGATCGACATTGAT
CTGGCTATCTTGCTGACAAAAGCAAGAGAACATAGCGTTGCCTTGGTAGGTCCAGCGGCGGAGGAACTCT
TTGATCCGGTTCCTGAACAGGATCTATTTGAGGCGCTAAATGAAACCTTAACGCTATGGAACTCGCCGCC
CGACTGGGCTGGCGATGAGCGAAATGTAGTGCTTACGTTGTCCCGCATTTGGTACAGCGCAGTAACCGGC
AAAATCGCGCCGAAGGATGTCGCTGCCGACTGGGCAATGGAGCGCCTGCCGGCCCAGTATCAGCCCGTCA
TACTTGAAGCTAGACAGGCTTATCTTGGACAAGAAGAAGATCGCTTGGCCTCGCGCGCAGATCAGTTGGA
AGAATTTGTCCACTACGTGAAAGGCGAGATCACCAAGGTAGTCGGCAAATAATGTCTAACAATTCGTTCA
AGCCGAGGGGCCGCAAGATCCGGCCACGATGACCCGGTCGTCGGTTCAGGGCAGGGTCGTTAAATAGCCG
CTTATGTCTATTGCTGGTTTACCGGTAGATCTGAAACGCAAAAAGGCCATCCGTCAGGATGGCCTTCTGC
TTAGTTTGATGCCTGGCAGTTTATGGCGGGCGTCCTGCCCGCCACCCTCCGGGCCGTTGCTTCACAACGT
TCAAATCCGCTCCCGGCGGATTTGTCCTACTCAGGAGAGCGTTCACCGACAAACAACAGATAAAACGAAA
GGCCCAGTCTTCCGACTGAGCCTTTCGTTTTATTTGATGCCTGGCAAAAAACCCCTCAAGACCCGTTTAG
AGGCCCCAAGGGGTTATGCTAGTTATTGCTCAGCGGTGGCAGCAAAGCTTATTTTCTACAGTCTCAGTTT
CAGGGATTTCGTTCACTTTACCTTCTTACTCAATAACAACCTATCTACTACCAGGCACCAGTTCTCGCAA
CAGTGTATCAATTACCAACTTACTGAAATCACAGAACTGGGTGGGACTCGGCAGAGAAAACTCAATCGGA
GACTACTTTACTATCTATTATTCGTTACAGGTCAGAAGAATTGAGAAGAGAAAAGAAAACCGCCGATCCT
GTCCACCGCATTACTGCAAGGTAGTGGACAAGACCGGCGGTCTTAAGTTTTTTGGCTGAACCATGGTAAC
GGAGAAGCCCTATCAACTGTTTATTGCTCGAGCGGGCGTCCCAGCGACTGCCTATACGGCAGTGAACGCA
CCGACTCGGTGCCACTTTTTCAAGTTGATAACGGACTAGCCTTATTTCAACTTGCTATGCTGTTTCCAGC
ATAGCTCTGAAACCACTAGAGTCTAGCTTGAGACTGCCTATACGGCAGTGAACCCGGACCGCAGGCTGGA
GCTCGGACGGTAAAGTTTCCAGAATCTATCCTATGAATTCAGGTGGCACTTTTCGGGGAAATGTGCGAGT
CACTGCATCCTAGGAGCAACCCAGTCAGCTCCTTCCGGTGGGCGCGGGGCATGACTAACATGAGAATTAC
AACTTATATCGTATGGGGCTGACTTCAGGTGCTACATTTGAAGAGATAAATTGCACTGAAATCTAGAGCG
GTTCAGTAGAAAATCATGACCAAAATCCCTTAACGTGAGTTTTCGTTCCACTGAGCGTCAGACCCCGTAG
AAAAGATCAAAGGATCTTCTTGAGATCCTTTTTTTCTGCGCGTAATCTGCTGCTTGCAAACAAAAAAACC
ACCGCTACCAGCGGTGGTTTGTTTGCCGGATCAAGAGCTACCAACTCTTTTTCCGAAGGTAACTGGCTTC
AGCAGAGCGCAGATACCAAATACTGTTCTTCTAGTGTAGCCGTAGTTAGGCCACCACTTCAAGAACTCTG
TAGCACCGCCTACATACCTCGCTCTGCTAATCCTGTTACCAGTGGCTGCTGCCAGTGGCGATAAGTCGTG
TCTTACCGGGTTGGACTCAAGACGATAGTTACCGGATAAGGCGCAGCGGTCGGGCTGAACGGGGGGTTCG
TGCACACAGCCCAGCTTGGAGCGAACGACCTACACCGAACTGAGATACCTACAGCGTGAGCTATGAGAAA
GCGCCACGCTTCCCGAAGGGAGAAAGGCGGACAGGTATCCGGTAAGCGGCAGGGTCGGAACAGGAGAGCG
CACGAGGGAGCTTCCAGGGGGAAACGCCTGGTATCTTTATAGTCCTGTCGGGTTTCGCCACCTCTGACTT
GAGCGTCGATTTTTGTGATGCTCGTCAGGGGGGCGGAGCCTATGGAAAAACGCCAGCAACGCGGCCCCGC
CGCAGTCTCACGCCCGGAGCGTAGCGACCGAGTGAGCTAGCTATTTGTTTATTTTTCTAAATACATTCAA
ATATGTATCCGCTCATGAGACAATAACCCTGATAAATGCTTCAATAATATTGAAAAGGGAAGAGTATGAG
GGAAGCGGTGATCGCCGAAGTATCGACTCAACTATCAGAGGTAGTTGGCGTCATCGAGCGCCATCTCGAA
CCGACGTTGCTGGCCGTACATTTGTACGGCTCCGC
Features (pLannotate 1.2.2; 8 found; start..end, strand, type, name):
    811..838     -  terminator     rrnB T2 terminator: transcription terminator T2 from the E. coli rrnB gene
    970..1013    +  terminator     rrnB T1 terminator: Escherichia coli rrnB; transcription terminator T1 from the E. coli rrnB gene
   1025..1072    -  terminator     T7 terminator: transcription terminator for bacteriophage T7 RNA polymerase
   1468..1535    -  misc_RNA       tracrRNA (fragment): trans-activating CRISPR RNA for the Streptococcus pyogenes CRISPR/Cas9 system
   1697..1737    +  CDS            TcR (fragment): tetracycline efflux protein; tet; confers resistance to tetracycline
   1910..2498    +  rep_origin     ori: high-copy-number ColE1/pMB1/pBR322/pUC origin of replication
   2564..2655    +  promoter       AmpR promoter: bla
   2656..682     +  CDS            SmR (across the origin): aminoglycoside adenylyltransferase (Murphy, 1985); aadA; confers resistance to spectinomycin and streptomycin
