[The description below was written by a language model from this plasmid's Addgene catalogue record and pLannotate feature annotations shown in this document.]
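Description:
pNA-Y is a small (about 2.8 kb) pUC-based bacterial plasmid used in synthetic biology. It serves as the "Node A" module, carrying sgRNA-1, that can be used to assemble a larger construct called pEND-Y11. It replicates in E. coli from a high-copy ColE1/pUC-type origin and is selected with spectinomycin. Resistance comes from an aadA aminoglycoside adenylyltransferase gene (SmR, also conferring streptomycin resistance), which sits immediately downstream of the AmpR (bla) promoter and is presumably transcribed from it.

The payload is a single guide RNA cassette. The annotation detects a fragment of the Streptococcus pyogenes tracrRNA on the reverse strand, which corresponds to the Cas9-binding scaffold of an sgRNA. A T7 terminator lies in the same orientation downstream of it and likely ends the guide transcript. rrnB T1 and T2 terminators nearby probably insulate the cassette from transcription of the neighbouring resistance gene and backbone. The record does not state which promoter drives sgRNA-1, what sequence the guide targets, or which Cas9 variant it is meant to work with, and no promoter for it appears in the feature table. A very short tetracycline-resistance fragment is also annotated; at about 40 nt it is most likely a backbone remnant or a chance match rather than a functional marker.

The plasmid encodes no Cas protein or reporter, so it works as an intermediate part rather than a stand-alone circuit. The associated publication concerns synthetic biology teaching, suggesting the node and its assembly into pEND-Y11 were designed for educational use, although the record gives no details of the assembly method or of the final construct's behaviour.
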