Addgene plasmid #238993: pNA-Y
Purpose: Node A carrying sgRNA-1 that can be used for the assembly of pEND-Y11
Depositing lab: Javier Santos-Moreno. Depositing organization: Universitat Pompeu Fabra. Publication: Critical Analysis of Preprints and Inquiry-Based Lessons Improve the Synthetic Biology Learning Experience. Nevot G, Guell M, Santos-Moreno J. ACS Synth Biol. 2025 Aug 15;14(8):2878-2884. doi: 10.1021/acssynbio.5c00014. PubMed 40814254.
Backbone
  Vector backbone: pUC
  Vector type: Bacterial Expression, Synthetic Biology
Growth in bacteria
  Bacterial resistance: Spectinomycin, 50 μg/mL
  Growth temperature: 37°C
  Growth strain: DH5alpha
  Copy number: High Copy
Gene/Insert
  Gene/Insert name: sgRNA-1
  Species: Escherichia coli
  Mutation: WT
Terms and licenses: Academic/Nonprofit Terms; Industry Terms: Not Available to Industry
How to cite: pNA-Y was a gift from Javier Santos-Moreno (Addgene plasmid # 238993 ; http://n2t.net/addgene:238993 ; RRID:Addgene_238993)
